>Addgene plasmid #154363 | pET28b-GBP-MTn | depositor partial sequence | sequence record 298714 | MTn
ATGGACCCCGCCTGTGCGTGTGCAGCCGGCGGCGCTTGCGCTTGCGCAGGCGCTTGCGCCTGCGCAGCAT
GCGCATGTGCCGCTTGCGCAGCAAGCTGCTGCGCCTGCTGTCCCGTGGGCTGCGCCGCATGTGCCGCAGG
CTGTGTCTGCGCAGGCGCCGCGGACGCGTGCGCGTGCTGTGCC
