LOCUS       Exported 5823 bp ds-DNA circular SYN 12-MAY-2021
DEFINITION  Bacterial expression of MTn .
ACCESSION   .
VERSION     .
KEYWORDS    pET28b-GBP-MTn
SOURCE      synthetic DNA construct
  ORGANISM  synthetic DNA construct
REFERENCE   1 (bases 1 to 5823)
  AUTHORS   Zhaodi J, Jin, Li Y, Liu S, Liu XM, Wang YY, Zhao P, Cai X, Liu Y,
            Tang Y, Sun X, Liu Y, Hu Y, Li M, Cai G, Qi X, Chen S, Du LL, He W
  TITLE     Genetically encoded tags for direct synthesis of EM-visible gold
            nanoparticles in cells
  JOURNAL   Nature Methods
REFERENCE   2 (bases 1 to 5823)
  AUTHORS   .
  TITLE     Direct Submission
  JOURNAL   Exported May 12, 2021 from SnapGene Server 1.1.58
            http://www.snapgene.com
FEATURES             Location/Qualifiers
     source          1..5823
                     /organism="synthetic DNA construct"
                     /mol_type="other DNA"
     rep_origin      12..467
                     /direction=RIGHT
                     /label=f1 ori
                     /note="f1 bacteriophage origin of replication; arrow
                     indicates direction of (+) strand synthesis"
     primer_bind     complement(99..118)
                     /label=F1ori-R
                     /note="F1 origin, reverse primer"
     primer_bind     309..330
                     /label=F1ori-F
                     /note="F1 origin, forward primer"
     CDS             complement(559..1374)
                     /codon_start=1
                     /gene="aph(3')-Ia"
                     /product="aminoglycoside phosphotransferase"
                     /label=KanR
                     /note="confers resistance to kanamycin in bacteria or G418
                     (Geneticin(R)) in eukaryotes"
                     /translation="MSHIQRETSCSRPRLNSNMDADLYGYKWARDNVGQSGATIYRLYG
                     KPDAPELFLKHGKGSVANDVTDEMVRLNWLTEFMPLPTIKHFIRTPDDAWLLTTAIPGK
                     TAFQVLEEYPDSGENIVDALAVFLRRLHSIPVCNCPFNSDRVFRLAQAQSRMNNGLVDA
                     SDFDDERNGWPVEQVWKEMHKLLPFSPDSVVTHGDFSLDNLIFDEGKLIGCIDVGRVGI
                     ADRYQDLAILWNCLGEFSPSLQKRLFQKYGIDNPDMNKLQFHLMLDEFF"
     primer_bind     1282..1301
                     /label=Kan-R
                     /note="Kanamycin resistance gene, reverse primer"
     primer_bind     1366..1385
                     /label=pENTR-R
                     /note="pENTR vectors, reverse primer"
     rep_origin      1496..2084
                     /direction=RIGHT
                     /label=ori
                     /note="high-copy-number ColE1/pMB1/pBR322/pUC origin of
                     replication"
     primer_bind     1985..2004
                     /label=pBR322ori-F
                     /note="pBR322 origin, forward primer"
     primer_bind     2238..2255
                     /label=L4440
                     /note="L4440 vector, forward primer"
     misc_feature    2270..2409
                     /label=bom
                     /note="basis of mobility region from pBR322"
     primer_bind     complement(2335..2354)
                     /label=pRS-marker
                     /note="pRS vectors, use to sequence yeast selectable
                     marker"
     primer_bind     2495..2517
                     /label=pGEX 3'
                     /note="pGEX vectors, reverse primer"
     CDS             complement(2511..2702)
                     /codon_start=1
                     /gene="rop"
                     /product="Rop protein, which maintains plasmids at low copy
                     number"
                     /label=rop
                     /translation="MTKQEKTALNMARFIRSQTLTLLEKLNELDADEQADICESLHDHA
                     DELYRSCLARFGDDGENL"
     CDS             complement(3511..4593)
                     /codon_start=1
                     /gene="lacI"
                     /product="lac repressor"
                     /label=lacI
                     /note="The lac repressor binds to the lac operator to
                     inhibit transcription in E. coli. This inhibition can be
                     relieved by adding lactose or
                     isopropyl-beta-D-thiogalactopyranoside (IPTG)."
                     /translation="MKPVTLYDVAEYAGVSYQTVSRVVNQASHVSAKTREKVEAAMAEL
                     NYIPNRVAQQLAGKQSLLIGVATSSLALHAPSQIVAAIKSRADQLGASVVVSMVERSGV
                     EACKAAVHNLLAQRVSGLIINYPLDDQDAIAVEAACTNVPALFLDVSDQTPINSIIFSH
                     EDGTRLGVEHLVALGHQQIALLAGPLSSVSARLRLAGWHKYLTRNQIQPIAEREGDWSA
                     MSGFQQTMQMLNEGIVPTAMLVANDQMALGAMRAITESGLRVGADISVVGYDDTEDSSC
                     YIPPLTTIKQDFRLLGQTSVDRLLQLSQGQAVKGNQLLPVSLVKRKTTLAPNTQTASPR
                     ALADSLMQLARQVSRLESGQ"
     primer_bind     4555..4574
                     /label=LacI-R
                     /note="LacI, reverse primer"
     promoter        complement(4594..4671)
                     /gene="lacI"
                     /label=lacI promoter
     primer_bind     4877..4896
                     /label=pBRrevBam
                     /note="pBR322 vectors, tet region, downstream of BamHI,
                     reverse primer"
     primer_bind     4980..4999
                     /label=T7
                     /note="T7 promoter, forward primer"
     promoter        4980..4998
                     /label=T7 promoter
                     /note="promoter for bacteriophage T7 RNA polymerase"
     protein_bind    4999..5023
                     /label=lac operator
                     /bound_moiety="lac repressor encoded by lacI"
                     /note="The lac repressor binds to the lac operator to
                     inhibit transcription in E. coli. This inhibition can be
                     relieved by adding lactose or
                     isopropyl-beta-D-thiogalactopyranoside (IPTG)."
     RBS             5038..5060
                     /note="efficient ribosome binding site from bacteriophage
                     T7 gene 10 (Olins and Rangwala, 1989)"
     CDS             5070..5093
                     /codon_start=1
                     /product="FLAG(R) epitope tag, followed by an enterokinase
                     cleavage site"
                     /label=FLAG
                     /translation="DYKDDDDK"
     CDS             5097..5438
                     /codon_start=1
                     /product="GFP-binding fragment of a single-chain camelid
                     antibody (Rothbauer et al., 2008)"
                     /label=GFP nanobody
                     /translation="VQLVESGGALVQPGGSLRLSCAASGFPVNRYSMRWYRQAPGKERE
                     WVAGMSSAGDRSSYEDSVKGRFTISRDDARNTVYLQMNSLKPEDTAVYYCNVNVGFEYW
                     GQGTQVTVSS"
     CDS             5667..5684
                     /codon_start=1
                     /product="6xHis affinity tag"
                     /label=6xHis
                     /translation="HHHHHH"
     primer_bind     complement(5737..5755)
                     /label=T7 Term
                     /note="T7 terminator, reverse primer"
     terminator      5751..5798
                     /label=T7 terminator
                     /note="transcription terminator for bacteriophage T7 RNA
                     polymerase"
ORIGIN
        1 tggcgaatgg gnnnnnnnnn nnnnnnnnnn nnnnnnnnnn nnnnnnnnnn nnnnnnnnnn
       61 nnnnnnnnnn nnnnnnnnnn nnnnnnnnnn nnnnnnnnnn nnnnnnnnnn nnnnnnnnnn
      121 nnnnnnnnnn nnnnncnnnn nnnnnnnnnn nnnnnnnnnn nnnnnnnnnn nnnnnnnnnn
      181 nnnnnnnnnn nnnnnnnnnn nnnnnnnnnn nnnnnnnnnn nnnnnnnann nnnnnnnnnn
      241 nnnnnnnnnn nnnnnnnnnn nnnnnnnnnn nnnnnnncct ttgacgttgg agtccacgtt
      301 ctttaatagt ggactcttgt tccaaactgg aacaacactc aaccctatct cggtctattc
      361 ttttgattta taagggattt tgccgatttc ggcctattgg ttaaaaaatg agctgattta
      421 acaaaaattt aacgcgaatt ttaacaaaat attaacgctt acaatttagg tggcactttt
      481 cggggaaatg tgcgcggaac ccctatttgt ttatttttct aaatacattc aaatatgtat
      541 ccgctcatga attaattctt agaaaaactc atcgagcatc aaatgaaact gcaatttatt
      601 catatcagga ttatcaatac catatttttg aaaaagccgt ttctgtaatg aaggagaaaa
      661 ctcaccgagg cagttccata ggatggcaag atcctggtat cggtctgcga ttccgactcg
      721 tccaacatca atacaaccta ttaatttccc ctcgtcaaaa ataaggttat caagtgagaa
      781 atcaccatga gtgacgactg aatccggtga gaatggcaaa agtttatgca tttctttcca
      841 gacttgttca acaggccagc cattacgctc gtcatcaaaa tcactcgcat caaccaaacc
      901 gttattcatt cgtgattgcg cctgagcgag acgaaatacg cgatcgctgt taaaaggaca
      961 attacaaaca ggaatcgaat gcaaccggcg caggaacact gccagcgcat caacaatatt
     1021 ttcacctgaa tcaggatatt cttctaatac ctggaatgct gttttcccgg ggatcgcagt
     1081 ggtgagtaac catgcatcat caggagtacg gataaaatgc ttgatggtcg gaagaggcat
     1141 aaattccgtc agccagttta gtctgaccat ctcatctgta acatcattgg caacgctacc
     1201 tttgccatgt ttcagaaaca actctggcgc atcgggcttc ccatacaatc gatagattgt
     1261 cgcacctgat tgcccgacat tatcgcgagc ccatttatac ccatataaat cagcatccat
     1321 gttggaattt aatcgcggcc tagagcaaga cgtttcccgt tgaatatggc tcataacacc
     1381 ccttgtatta ctgtttatgt aagcagacag ttttattgtt catgaccaaa atcccttaac
     1441 gtgagttttc gttccactga gcgtcagacc ccgtagaaaa gatcaaagga tcttcttgag
     1501 atcctttttt tctgcgcgta atctgctgct tgcaaacaaa aaaaccaccg ctaccagcgg
     1561 tggtttgttt gccggatcaa gagctaccaa ctctttttcc gaaggtaact ggcttcagca
     1621 gagcgcagat accaaatact gtccttctag tgtagccgta gttaggccac cacttcaaga
     1681 actctgtagc accgcctaca tacctcgctc tgctaatcct gttaccagtg gctgctgcca
     1741 gtggcgataa gtcgtgtctt accgggttgg actcaagacg atagttaccg gataaggcgc
     1801 agcggtcggg ctgaacgggg ggttcgtgca cacagcccag cttggagcga acgacctaca
     1861 ccgaactgag atacctacag cgtgagctat gagaaagcgc cacgcttccc gaagggagaa
     1921 aggcggacag gtatccggta agcggcaggg tcggaacagg agagcgcacg agggagcttc
     1981 cagggggaaa cgcctggtat ctttatagtc ctgtcgggtt tcgccacctc tgacttgagc
     2041 gtcgattttt gtgatgctcg tcaggggggc ggagcctatg gaaaaacgcc agcaacgcgg
     2101 cctttttacg gttcctggcc ttttgctggc cttttgctca catgttcttt cctgcgttat
     2161 cccctgattc tgtggataac cgtattaccg cctttgagtg agctgatacc gctcgccgca
     2221 gccgaacgac cgagcgcagc gagtcagtga gcgaggaagc ggaagagcgc ctgatgcggt
     2281 attttctcct tacgcatctg tgcggtattt cacaccgcaa tggtgcactc tcagtacaat
     2341 ctgctctgat gccgcatagt taagccagta tacactccgc tatcgctacg tgactgggtc
     2401 atggctgcgc cccgacaccc gccaacaccc gctgacgcgc cctgacgggc ttgtctgctc
     2461 ccggcatccg cttacagaca agctgtgacc gtctccggga gctgcatgtg tcagaggttt
     2521 tcaccgtcat caccgaaacg cgcgaggcag ctgcggtaaa gctcatcagc gtggtcgtga
     2581 agcgattcac agatgtctgc ctgttcatcc gcgtccagct cgttgagttt ctccagaagc
     2641 gttaatgtct ggcttctgat aaagcgggcc atgttaaggg cggttttttc ctgtttggtc
     2701 actgatgcct ccgtgtaagg gggatttctg ttcatggggg taatgatacc gatgaaacga
     2761 gagaggatgc tcacgatacg ggttactgat gatgaacatg cccggttact ggaacgttgt
     2821 gagggtaaac aactggcggt atggatgcgg cgggaccaga gaaaaatcac tcagggtcaa
     2881 tgccagcgct tcgttaatac agatgtaggt gttccacagg gtagccagca gcatcctgcg
     2941 atgcagatcc ggaacataat ggtgcagggc gctgacttcc gcgtttccag actttacgaa
     3001 acacggaaac cgaagaccat tcatgttgtt gctcaggtcg cagacgtttt gcagcagcag
     3061 tcgcttcacg ttcgctcgcg tatcggtgat tcattctgct aaccagtaag gcaaccccgc
     3121 cagcctagcc gggtcctcaa cgacaggagc acgatcatgc gcacccgtgg ggccgccatg
     3181 ccggcgataa tggcctgctt ctcgccgaaa cgtttggtgg cgggaccagt gacgaaggct
     3241 tgagcgaggg cgtgcaagat tccgaatacc gcaagcgaca ggccgatcat cgtcgcgctc
     3301 cagcgaaagc ggtcctcgcc gaaaatgacc cagagcgctg ccggcacctg tcctacgagt
     3361 tgcatgataa agaagacagt cataagtgcg gcgacgatag tcatgccccg cgcccaccgg
     3421 aaggagctga ctgggttgaa ggctctcaag ggcatcggtc gagatcccgg tgcctaatga
     3481 gtgagctaac ttacattaat tgcgttgcgc tcactgcccg ctttccagtc gggaaacctg
     3541 tcgtgccagc tgcattaatg aatcggccaa cgcgcgggga gaggcggttt gcgtattggg
     3601 cgccagggtg gtttttcttt tcaccagtga gacgggcaac agctgattgc ccttcaccgc
     3661 ctggccctga gagagttgca gcaagcggtc cacgctggtt tgccccagca ggcgaaaatc
     3721 ctgtttgatg gtggttaacg gcgggatata acatgagctg tcttcggtat cgtcgtatcc
     3781 cactaccgag atatccgcac caacgcgcag cccggactcg gtaatggcgc gcattgcgcc
     3841 cagcgccatc tgatcgttgg caaccagcat cgcagtggga acgatgccct cattcagcat
     3901 ttgcatggtt tgttgaaaac cggacatggc actccagtcg ccttcccgtt ccgctatcgg
     3961 ctgaatttga ttgcgagtga gatatttatg ccagccagcc agacgcagac gcgccgagac
     4021 agaacttaat gggcccgcta acagcgcgat ttgctggtga cccaatgcga ccagatgctc
     4081 cacgcccagt cgcgtaccgt cttcatggga gaaaataata ctgttgatgg gtgtctggtc
     4141 agagacatca agaaataacg ccggaacatt agtgcaggca gcttccacag caatggcatc
     4201 ctggtcatcc agcggatagt taatgatcag cccactgacg cgttgcgcga gaagattgtg
     4261 caccgccgct ttacaggctt cgacgccgct tcgttctacc atcgacacca ccacgctggc
     4321 acccagttga tcggcgcgag atttaatcgc cgcgacaatt tgcgacggcg cgtgcagggc
     4381 cagactggag gtggcaacgc caatcagcaa cgactgtttg cccgccagtt gttgtgccac
     4441 gcggttggga atgtaattca gctccgccat cgccgcttcc actttttccc gcgttttcgc
     4501 agaaacgtgg ctggcctggt tcaccacgcg ggaaacggtc tgataagaga caccggcata
     4561 ctctgcgaca tcgtataacg ttactggttt cacattcacc accctgaatt gactctcttc
     4621 cgggcgctat catgccatac cgcgaaaggt tttgcgccat tcgatggtgt ccgggatctc
     4681 gacgctctcc cttatgcgac tcctgcatta ggaagcagcc cagtagtagg ttgaggccgt
     4741 tgagcaccgc cgccgcaagg aatggtgcat gcaaggagat ggcgcccaac agtcccccgg
     4801 ccacggggcc tgccaccata cccacgccga aacaagcgct catgagcccg aagtggcgag
     4861 cccgatcttc cccatcggtg atgtcggcga tataggcgcc agcaaccgca cctgtggcgc
     4921 cggtgatgcc ggccacgatg cgtccggcgt agaggatcga gatctcgatc ccgcgaaatt
     4981 aatacgactc actatagggg aattgtgagc ggataacaat tcccctctag aaataatttt
     5041 gtttaacttt aagaaggaga tataccatgg attacaagga tgacgacgat aaggatgtgc
     5101 agctggtgga gtctggggga gccttggtgc agccgggggg gtctctgaga ctctcctgtg
     5161 cagcctctgg attccccgtc aatcgctata gtatgaggtg gtaccgccag gctccaggga
     5221 aggagcgcga gtgggtcgcg ggtatgagta gtgctggtga tcgttcaagt tatgaagact
     5281 ccgtgaaggg ccgattcacc atctccagag acgacgccag gaatacggtg tatctgcaaa
     5341 tgaacagcct gaaacctgag gacacggccg tgtattactg taatgtcaat gtgggctttg
     5401 agtactgggg ccaggggacc caggtcaccg tctccagcgg ccgcgaattc aagggtagtg
     5461 gcagcactag tggcagcggt gaccccgcct gtgcgtgtgc agccggcggc gcttgcgctt
     5521 gcgcaggcgc ttgcgcctgc gcagcatgcg catgtgccgc ttgcgcagca agctgctgcg
     5581 cctgctgtcc cgtgggctgc gccgcatgtg ccgcaggctg tgtctgcgca ggcgccgcgg
     5641 acgcgtgcgc gtgctgtgcc ctcgagcacc accaccacca ccactgagat ccggctgcta
     5701 acaaagcccg aaaggaagct gagttggctg ctgccaccgc tgagcaataa ctagcataac
     5761 cccttggggc ctctaaacgg gtcttgaggg gttttttgct gaaaggagga actatatccg
     5821 gat
//
